Addgene plasmid #120809: H3S10ph biosensor
Purpose: FRET biosensor. To monitor histone H3 Serine 10 phosphorylation in mammalian cells by FRET
Depositing lab: Yingxiao Wang. Publication: Coordinated histone modifications and chromatin reorganization in a single cell revealed by FRET biosensors. Peng Q, Lu S, Shi Y, Pan Y, Limsakul P, Chernov AV, Qiu J, Chai X, Shi Y, Wang P, Ji Y, Li YJ, Strongin AY, Verkhusha VV, Izpisua Belmonte JC, Ren B, Wang Y, Chien S, Wang Y. Proc Natl Acad Sci U S A. 2018 Nov 26. pii: 1811818115. doi: 10.1073/pnas.1811818115. PubMed 30478057.
Backbone
  Vector backbone: pcDNA3.1
  Backbone manufacturer: Invitrogen
  Backbone size w/o insert (bp): 5368
  Total vector size (bp): 7786
  Vector type: Mammalian Expression
  Selectable markers: Neomycin (select with G418)
Growth in bacteria
  Bacterial resistance: Ampicillin, 100 μg/mL
  Growth temperature: 37°C
  Growth strain: DH5alpha
  Copy number: High Copy
Gene/Insert
  Gene/Insert name: Mouse histone H3-CFP-FHA2-histone H3 peptide (1-14aa)-YFP
  Species: M. musculus (mouse), Synthetic
  Insert size (bp): 2418
  Mutation: Threonine 3, Threonine 6, and Threonine 11 are mutated to Alanine on histone H3 peptide (1-14aa)
  Promoter: CMV
  Cloning method: Gibson Cloning
  Sequencing primers: 5′ T7; 3′ BGHR
Terms and licenses: Academic/Nonprofit Terms; Industry Terms: Not Available to Industry
How to cite: H3S10ph biosensor was a gift from Yingxiao Wang (Addgene plasmid # 120809 ; http://n2t.net/addgene:120809 ; RRID:Addgene_120809)
