[The description below was written by a language model from this plasmid's Addgene catalogue record and pLannotate feature annotations shown in this document.]
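Description:
H3S10ph biosensor is a mammalian expression plasmid built on the pcDNA3.1 backbone that encodes a genetically encoded FRET reporter of histone H3 serine 10 phosphorylation. It is maintained in E. coli at high copy through a ColE1/pUC-type origin with ampicillin selection (AmpR under its bla promoter), and it also carries an f1 origin. For mammalian cells, an SV40 early promoter drives the neo gene, terminated by an SV40 poly(A) signal, which allows G418 selection of stable transfectants.

The roughly 2.4 kb insert is a single open reading frame transcribed from the CMV immediate early enhancer/promoter and terminated by the bGH poly(A) signal. T7 and SP6 promoters flank the insert. From the N terminus, the fusion consists of full-length mouse histone H3, a cyan fluorescent protein, an FHA2 phosphopeptide-binding domain, a substrate peptide comprising H3 residues 1–14, and a yellow fluorescent protein. The automated annotation labels the histone by its closest match, bovine H3.2. It identifies the cyan and yellow proteins as CyPet and YPet, and the FHA2 domain as a fragment of yeast RAD53. The short peptide lies in the unannotated gap before YPet. In this peptide, threonines 3, 6 and 11 are changed to alanine, presumably so that phosphorylation at other sites does not contribute to the signal.

The full-length H3 would be expected to direct the sensor into chromatin. By the usual logic of such sensors, phosphorylation of the peptide at Ser10 promotes its binding to the FHA2 domain, changing the conformation of the sensor and the FRET between the two fluorophores. The construct is intended for live-cell imaging of H3S10 phosphorylation dynamics in single mammalian cells. The depositor and sequencing-derived records differ by only a few bases and show the same feature set.
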