Features (pLannotate 1.2.2; 24 found; start..end, strand, type, name):
     28..80      -  misc_feature   bom (fragment): basis of mobility region from pBR322
    235..614     +  enhancer       CMV enhancer: human cytomegalovirus immediate early enhancer
    615..818     +  promoter       CMV promoter: human cytomegalovirus (CMV) immediate early promoter
    814..847     +  LTR            5' LTR (truncated) (fragment): truncated 5' long terminal repeat (LTR) from HIV-1
    863..881     +  promoter       T7 promoter: promoter for bacteriophage T7 RNA polymerase
    909..1316    +  CDS            H32_BOVIN (sequence withheld): Experimental evidence at protein level: Swiss-Prot protein existence level 1. Core component of nucleosome. Nucleosomes wrap and compact DNA into chromatin, limiting DNA accessibility to the cellular machineries which require DNA as a template. Histones thereby play a central role in transcription regulation, DNA repair, DNA replication and chromosomal stability. DNA accessibility is regulated via a complex set of post-translational modifications of histones, also called histone code, and nucleosome remodeling. From Bos taurus (Bovine).
   1335..2051    +  CDS            CyPet: CyPet is a basic (constitutively fluorescent) cyan fluorescent protein published in 2005, derived from Aequorea victoria. It has moderate acid sensitivity.
   2061..2537    +  CDS            RAD53 (fragment): RAD53_YEAST - Also known as MEC2, SAD1, SPK1. Experimental evidence at protein level: Swiss-Prot protein existence level 1. Controls S-phase checkpoint as well as G1 and G2 DNA damage checkpoints. Phosphorylates proteins on serine, threonine, and tyrosine. Prevents entry into anaphase and mitotic exit after DNA damage via regulation of the Polo kinase CDC5. Seems to be involved in the phosphorylation of RPH1. From Saccharomyces cerevisiae (strain ATCC 204508 / S288c) (Baker's yeast).
   2610..3323    +  CDS            YPet: YPet is a basic (constitutively fluorescent) yellow fluorescent protein published in 2005, derived from Aequorea victoria. It has moderate acid sensitivity.
   3342..3360    -  promoter       SP6 promoter: promoter for bacteriophage SP6 RNA polymerase
   3386..3610    +  polyA_signal   bGH poly(A) signal: bovine growth hormone polyadenylation signal
   3614..3635    +  promoter       SV40 promoter (fragment): SV40 enhancer and early promoter
   3656..4084    +  rep_origin     f1 ori (sequence partly withheld): f1 bacteriophage origin of replication; arrow indicates direction of (+) strand synthesis
   4098..4427    +  promoter       SV40 promoter: SV40 enhancer and early promoter
   4494..5285    +  CDS            neo: KKA2_KLEPN - Also known as kan, nptII. Experimental evidence at protein level: Swiss-Prot protein existence level 1. Resistance to kanamycin, neomycin, paromomycin, ribostamycin, butirosin and gentamicin B. From Klebsiella pneumoniae.
   5309..5467    +  CDS            ble (fragment): BLE_KLEPN - Experimental evidence at protein level: Swiss-Prot protein existence level 1. Binding protein with a strong affinity to the bleomycin family of antibiotics. Binds to CL990; an antimitotic-antibiotic compound. From Klebsiella pneumoniae.
   5462..5583    +  polyA_signal   SV40 poly(A) signal: SV40 polyadenylation signal
   5656..5672    -  protein_bind   lac operator: The lac repressor binds to the lac operator to inhibit transcription in E. coli. This inhibition can be relieved by adding lactose or isopropyl-β-D-thiogalactopyranoside (IPTG). lac repressor encoded by lacI
   5680..5710    -  promoter       lac promoter: promoter for the E. coli lac operon
   5725..5746    -  protein_bind   CAP binding site: CAP binding activates transcription in the presence of cAMP. E. coli catabolite activator protein
   5759..5851    -  CDS            lacI (fragment): lac repressor; lacI; The lac repressor binds to the lac operator to inhibit transcription in E. coli. This inhibition can be relieved by adding lactose or isopropyl-β-D-thiogalactopyranoside (IPTG).
   6034..6619    -  rep_origin     ori: high-copy-number ColE1/pMB1/pBR322/pUC origin of replication
   6790..7650    -  CDS            AmpR: β-lactamase; bla; confers resistance to ampicillin, carbenicillin, and related antibiotics
   7651..7755    -  promoter       AmpR promoter: bla
>Addgene plasmid #120809 | H3S10ph biosensor | depositor full sequence | sequence record 229546 | H3S10ph biosensor sequence 7786 bps
GACGGATCGGGAGATCTCCCGATCCCCTATGGTGCACTCTCAGTACAATCTGCTCTGATGCCGCATAGTT
AAGCCAGTATCTGCTCCCTGCTTGTGTGTTGGAGGTCGCTGAGTAGTGCGCGAGCAAAATTTAAGCTACA
ACAAGGCAAGGCTTGACCGACAATTGCATGAAGAATCTGCTTAGGGTTAGGCGTTTTGCGCTGCTTCGCG
ATGTACGGGCCAGATATACGCGTTGACATTGATTATTGACTAGTTATTAATAGTAATCAATTACGGGGTC
ATTAGTTCATAGCCCATATATGGAGTTCCGCGTTACATAACTTACGGTAAATGGCCCGCCTGGCTGACCG
CCCAACGACCCCCGCCCATTGACGTCAATAATGACGTATGTTCCCATAGTAACGCCAATAGGGACTTTCC
ATTGACGTCAATGGGTGGAGTATTTACGGTAAACTGCCCACTTGGCAGTACATCAAGTGTATCATATGCC
AAGTACGCCCCCTATTGACGTCAATGACGGTAAATGGCCCGCCTGGCATTATGCCCAGTACATGACCTTA
TGGGACTTTCCTACTTGGCAGTACATCTACGTATTAGTCATCGCTATTACCATGGTGATGCGGTTTTGGC
AGTACATCAATGGGCGTGGATAGCGGTTTGACTCACGGGGATTTCCAAGTCTCCACCCCATTGACGTCAA
TGGGAGTTTGTTTTGGCACCAAAATCAACGGGACTTTCCAAAATGTCGTAACAACTCCGCCCCATTGACG
CAAATGGGCGGTAGGCGTGTACGGTGGGAGGTCTATATAAGCAGAGCTCTCTGGCTAACTAGAGAACCCA
CTGCTTACTGGCTTATCGAAATTAATACGACTCACTATAGGGAGACCCAAGCTTGGCGCGCCGCCACC
[408 nt withheld, positions 909-1316]
CTAGCAAGCTTCGCCACCATGGTGAGCAAGGGCGAGGAGCTGTTCGGCGGGATCGTGCCCATCCTGGTCG
AGCTGGAGGGCGACGTAAACGGCCACAGGTTCAGCGTGTCCGGCGAGGGCGAGGGCGATGCCACCTACGG
CAAGCTGACCCTGAAGTTCATCTGCACCACCGGCAAGCTGCCCGTGCCCTGGCCCACCCTCGTGACCACC
CTGACCTGGGGCGTGCAGTGCTTCAGCCGCTACCCCGACCACATGAAGCAGCACGACTTCTTCAAGTCCG
TCATGCCCGAAGGCTACGTCCAGGAGCGTACCATCTTCTTCAAGGACGACGGCAACTACAAGACCCGCGC
CGAGGTGAAGTTCGAGGGCGACACCCTGGTGAACCGCATCGAGCTGAAGGGCATCGACTTCAAGGAGGAC
GGCAACATCCTGGGGCACAAGCTGGAGTACAACTACATCAGCCACAACGTCTATATCACCGCCGACAAGC
AGAAGAACGGCATCAAGGCCCACTTCAAGGCCCGCCACAACATCACGGACGGCAGCGTGCAGCTCGCCGA
CCACTACCAGCAGAACACCCCCATCGGCGACGGCCCCGTGATCCTGCCCGACAACCACTACCTGAGCACC
CAGTCCAAGCTGAGCAAAGACCCCAACGAGAAGCGCGATCACATGGTCCTGCTGGAGTTCGTGACCGCCG
CCGGGATCACTCACGGCATGGACGAGCTGTACAAGGCTGGTACCAAGGGTAATGGTAGGTTTTTAACTTT
AAAACCATTGCCTGACAGCATTATTCAAGAAAGCCTGGAGATTCAGCAAGGTGTGAATCCATTTTTCATT
GGTAGATCCGAGGATTGCAATTGTAAAATTGAAGACAGTAGGTTGTCTCGAGTTCATTGCTTCATTTTCA
AAAAGAGGCATGCTGTAGGCAAAAGCATGTATGAATCTCCGGCACAAGGTTTAGATGATATTTGGTATTG
CCACACCGGAACTAACGTGAGCTATTTAAATAATAACCGCATGATACAGGGTACGAAATTCCTTTTACAA
GACGGAGATGAAATCAAGATCATTTGGGATAAAAACAATAAATTTGTCATTGGCTTTAAAGTGGAAATTA
ACGATACTACAGGTCTGTTTAACGAGGGATTAGGTATGTTACAAGAACAAAGAGTAGTACTTAAGCAAAC
AGCCGAAGAAAAAGATTTGGTGAAAAAGTTAGGAGGATCCGGCGGCGCACGAGCAAAGCAGGCTGCCCGC
AAATCCGCAGGCGGTAAGGGTGGTTCCGGAGGAGTGAGCAAGGGCGAGGAGCTGTTCACCGGGGTGGTGC
CCATCCTGGTCGAGCTGGACGGCGACGTAAACGGCCACAAGTTCAGCGTGTCCGGCGAGGGCGAGGGCGA
TGCCACCTACGGCAAGCTGACCCTGAAGCTGCTCTGCACCACCGGCAAGCTGCCCGTGCCCTGGCCCACC
CTCGTGACCACCCTGGGCTACGGCCTGCAGTGCTTCGCCCGCTACCCCGACCACATGAAGCAGCACGACT
TCTTCAAGTCCGCCATGCCCGAAGGCTACGTCCAGGAGCGCACCATCTTCTTCAAGGACGACGGCAACTA
CAAGACCCGCGCCGAGGTGAAGTTCGAGGGCGACACCCTGGTGAACCGCATCGAGCTGAAGGGCATCGAC
TTCAAGGAGGACGGCAACATCCTGGGGCACAAGCTGGAGTACAACTACAACAGCCACAACGTCTATATCA
CCGCCGACAAGCAGAAGAACGGCATCAAGGCCAACTTCAAGATCCGCCACAACATCGAGGACGGCGGCGT
GCAGCTCGCCGACCACTACCAGCAGAACACCCCCATCGGCGACGGCCCCGTGCTGCTGCCCGACAACCAC
TACCTGAGCTACCAGTCCGCCCTGTTCAAAGACCCCAACGAGAAGCGCGATCACATGGTCCTGCTGGAGT
TCCTGACCGCCGCCGGGATCACTGAAGGCATGAACGAGCTGTACAAGTAATCTAGAGGGCCCTATTCTAT
AGTGTCACCTAAATGCTAGAGCTCGCTGATCAGCCTCGACTGTGCCTTCTAGTTGCCAGCCATCTGTTGT
TTGCCCCTCCCCCGTGCCTTCCTTGACCCTGGAAGGTGCCACTCCCACTGTCCTTTCCTAATAAAATGAG
GAAATTGCATCGCATTGTCTGAGTAGGTGTCATTCTATTCTGGGGGGTGGGGTGGGGCAGGACAGCAAGG
GGGAGGATTGGGAAGACAATAGCAGGCATGCTGGGGATGCGGTGGGCTCTATGGCTTCTGAGGCGGAAAG
AACCAGCTGGGGCTCTAGGGGGTATCCCC
[124 nt withheld, positions 3656-3779]
C
[91 nt withheld, positions 3781-3871]
A
[49 nt withheld, positions 3873-3921]
CCTTTGACGTTGGAGTCCACGTTCTTT
[37 nt withheld, positions 3949-3985]
ACCCTATCTCGGTCTATTCTTTTGATTTATAAGGGATTTTGCCGATTTCGGCCTATTGGTTAAAAAATGA
GCTGATTTAACAAAAATTTAACGCGAATTAATTCTGTGGAATGTGTGTCAGTTAGGGTGTGGAAAGTCCC
CAGGCTCCCCAGCAGGCAGAAGTATGCAAAGCATGCATCTCAATTAGTCAGCAACCAGGTGTGGAAAGTC
CCCAGGCTCCCCAGCAGGCAGAAGTATGCAAAGCATGCATCTCAATTAGTCAGCAACCATAGTCCCGCCC
CTAACTCCGCCCATCCCGCCCCTAACTCCGCCCAGTTCCGCCCATTCTCCGCCCCATGGCTGACTAATTT
TTTTTATTTATGCAGAGGCCGAGGCCGCCTCTGCCTCTGAGCTATTCCAGAAGTAGTGAGGAGGCTTTTT
TGGAGGCCTAGGCTTTTGCAAAAAGCTCCCGGGAGCTTGTATATCCATTTTCGGATCTGATCAAGAGACA
GGATGAGGATCGTTTCGCATGATTGAACAAGATGGATTGCACGCAGGTTCTCCGGCCGCTTGGGTGGAGA
GGCTATTCGGCTATGACTGGGCACAACAGACAATCGGCTGCTCTGATGCCGCCGTGTTCCGGCTGTCAGC
GCAGGGGCGCCCGGTTCTTTTTGTCAAGACCGACCTGTCCGGTGCCCTGAATGAACTGCAGGACGAGGCA
GCGCGGCTATCGTGGCTGGCCACGACGGGCGTTCCTTGCGCAGCTGTGCTCGACGTTGTCACTGAAGCGG
GAAGGGACTGGCTGCTATTGGGCGAAGTGCCGGGGCAGGATCTCCTGTCATCTCACCTTGCTCCTGCCGA
GAAAGTATCCATCATGGCTGATGCAATGCGGCGGCTGCATACGCTTGATCCGGCTACCTGCCCATTCGAC
CACCAAGCGAAACATCGCATCGAGCGAGCACGTACTCGGATGGAAGCCGGTCTTGTCGATCAGGATGATC
TGGACGAAGAGCATCAGGGGCTCGCGCCAGCCGAACTGTTCGCCAGGCTCAAGGCGCGCATGCCCGACGG
CGAGGATCTCGTCGTGACCCATGGCGATGCCTGCTTGCCGAATATCATGGTGGAAAATGGCCGCTTTTCT
GGATTCATCGACTGTGGCCGGCTGGGTGTGGCGGACCGCTATCAGGACATAGCGTTGGCTACCCGTGATA
TTGCTGAAGAGCTTGGCGGCGAATGGGCTGACCGCTTCCTCGTGCTTTACGGTATCGCCGCTCCCGATTC
GCAGCGCATCGCCTTCTATCGCCTTCTTGACGAGTTCTTCTGAGCGGGACTCTGGGGTTCGAAATGACCG
ACCAAGCGACGCCCAACCTGCCATCACGAGATTTCGATTCCACCGCCGCCTTCTATGAAAGGTTGGGCTT
CGGAATCGTTTTCCGGGACGCCGGCTGGATGATCCTCCAGCGCGGGGATCTCATGCTGGAGTTCTTCGCC
CACCCCAACTTGTTTATTGCAGCTTATAATGGTTACAAATAAAGCAATAGCATCACAAATTTCACAAATA
AAGCATTTTTTTCACTGCATTCTAGTTGTGGTTTGTCCAAACTCATCAATGTATCTTATCATGTCTGTAT
ACCGTCGACCTCTAGCTAGAGCTTGGCGTAATCATGGTCATAGCTGTTTCCTGTGTGAAATTGTTATCCG
CTCACAATTCCACACAACATACGAGCCGGAAGCATAAAGTGTAAAGCCTGGGGTGCCTAATGAGTGAGCT
AACTCACATTAATTGCGTTGCGCTCACTGCCCGCTTTCCAGTCGGGAAACCTGTCGTGCCAGCTGCATTA
ATGAATCGGCCAACGCGCGGGGAGAGGCGGTTTGCGTATTGGGCGCTCTTCCGCTTCCTCGCTCACTGAC
TCGCTGCGCTCGGTCGTTCGGCTGCGGCGAGCGGTATCAGCTCACTCAAAGGCGGTAATACGGTTATCCA
CAGAATCAGGGGATAACGCAGGAAAGAACATGTGAGCAAAAGGCCAGCAAAAGGCCAGGAACCGTAAAAA
GGCCGCGTTGCTGGCGTTTTTCCATAGGCTCCGCCCCCCTGACGAGCATCACAAAAATCGACGCTCAAGT
CAGAGGTGGCGAAACCCGACAGGACTATAAAGATACCAGGCGTTTCCCCCTGGAAGCTCCCTCGTGCGCT
CTCCTGTTCCGACCCTGCCGCTTACCGGATACCTGTCCGCCTTTCTCCCTTCGGGAAGCGTGGCGCTTTC
TCATAGCTCACGCTGTAGGTATCTCAGTTCGGTGTAGGTCGTTCGCTCCAAGCTGGGCTGTGTGCACGAA
CCCCCCGTTCAGCCCGACCGCTGCGCCTTATCCGGTAACTATCGTCTTGAGTCCAACCCGGTAAGACACG
ACTTATCGCCACTGGCAGCAGCCACTGGTAACAGGATTAGCAGAGCGAGGTATGTAGGCGGTGCTACAGA
GTTCTTGAAGTGGTGGCCTAACTACGGCTACACTAGAAGAACAGTATTTGGTATCTGCGCTCTGCTGAAG
CCAGTTACCTTCGGAAAAAGAGTTGGTAGCTCTTGATCCGGCAAACAAACCACCGCTGGTAGCGGTTTTT
TTGTTTGCAAGCAGCAGATTACGCGCAGAAAAAAAGGATCTCAAGAAGATCCTTTGATCTTTTCTACGGG
GTCTGACGCTCAGTGGAACGAAAACTCACGTTAAGGGATTTTGGTCATGAGATTATCAAAAAGGATCTTC
ACCTAGATCCTTTTAAATTAAAAATGAAGTTTTAAATCAATCTAAAGTATATATGAGTAAACTTGGTCTG
ACAGTTACCAATGCTTAATCAGTGAGGCACCTATCTCAGCGATCTGTCTATTTCGTTCATCCATAGTTGC
CTGACTCCCCGTCGTGTAGATAACTACGATACGGGAGGGCTTACCATCTGGCCCCAGTGCTGCAATGATA
CCGCGAGACCCACGCTCACCGGCTCCAGATTTATCAGCAATAAACCAGCCAGCCGGAAGGGCCGAGCGCA
GAAGTGGTCCTGCAACTTTATCCGCCTCCATCCAGTCTATTAATTGTTGCCGGGAAGCTAGAGTAAGTAG
TTCGCCAGTTAATAGTTTGCGCAACGTTGTTGCCATTGCTACAGGCATCGTGGTGTCACGCTCGTCGTTT
GGTATGGCTTCATTCAGCTCCGGTTCCCAACGATCAAGGCGAGTTACATGATCCCCCATGTTGTGCAAAA
AAGCGGTTAGCTCCTTCGGTCCTCCGATCGTTGTCAGAAGTAAGTTGGCCGCAGTGTTATCACTCATGGT
TATGGCAGCACTGCATAATTCTCTTACTGTCATGCCATCCGTAAGATGCTTTTCTGTGACTGGTGAGTAC
TCAACCAAGTCATTCTGAGAATAGTGTATGCGGCGACCGAGTTGCTCTTGCCCGGCGTCAATACGGGATA
ATACCGCGCCACATAGCAGAACTTTAAAAGTGCTCATCATTGGAAAACGTTCTTCGGGGCGAAAACTCTC
AAGGATCTTACCGCTGTTGAGATCCAGTTCGATGTAACCCACTCGTGCACCCAACTGATCTTCAGCATCT
TTTACTTTCACCAGCGTTTCTGGGTGAGCAAAAACAGGAAGGCAAAATGCCGCAAAAAAGGGAATAAGGG
CGACACGGAAATGTTGAATACTCATACTCTTCCTTTTTCAATATTATTGAAGCATTTATCAGGGTTATTG
TCTCATGAGCGGATACATATTTGAATGTATTTAGAAAAATAAACAAATAGGGGTTCCGCGCACATTTCCC
CGAAAAGTGCCACCTGACGTC
