Features (pLannotate 1.2.2; 24 found; start..end, strand, type, name):
    123..502     +  enhancer       CMV enhancer: human cytomegalovirus immediate early enhancer
    503..706     +  promoter       CMV promoter: human cytomegalovirus (CMV) immediate early promoter
    702..735     +  LTR            5' LTR (truncated) (fragment): truncated 5' long terminal repeat (LTR) from HIV-1
    751..769     +  promoter       T7 promoter: promoter for bacteriophage T7 RNA polymerase
    797..1204    +  CDS            H32_BOVIN (sequence withheld): Experimental evidence at protein level: Swiss-Prot protein existence level 1. Core component of nucleosome. Nucleosomes wrap and compact DNA into chromatin, limiting DNA accessibility to the cellular machineries which require DNA as a template. Histones thereby play a central role in transcription regulation, DNA repair, DNA replication and chromosomal stability. DNA accessibility is regulated via a complex set of post-translational modifications of histones, also called histone code, and nucleosome remodeling. From Bos taurus (Bovine).
   1223..1939    +  CDS            CyPet: CyPet is a basic (constitutively fluorescent) cyan fluorescent protein published in 2005, derived from Aequorea victoria. It has moderate acid sensitivity.
   1949..2425    +  CDS            RAD53 (fragment): RAD53_YEAST - Also known as MEC2, SAD1, SPK1. Experimental evidence at protein level: Swiss-Prot protein existence level 1. Controls S-phase checkpoint as well as G1 and G2 DNA damage checkpoints. Phosphorylates proteins on serine, threonine, and tyrosine. Prevents entry into anaphase and mitotic exit after DNA damage via regulation of the Polo kinase CDC5. Seems to be involved in the phosphorylation of RPH1. From Saccharomyces cerevisiae (strain ATCC 204508 / S288c) (Baker's yeast).
   2498..3211    +  CDS            YPet: YPet is a basic (constitutively fluorescent) yellow fluorescent protein published in 2005, derived from Aequorea victoria. It has moderate acid sensitivity.
   3230..3248    -  promoter       SP6 promoter: promoter for bacteriophage SP6 RNA polymerase
   3274..3498    +  polyA_signal   bGH poly(A) signal: bovine growth hormone polyadenylation signal
   3502..3523    +  promoter       SV40 promoter (fragment): SV40 enhancer and early promoter
   3544..3972    +  rep_origin     f1 ori (sequence partly withheld): f1 bacteriophage origin of replication; arrow indicates direction of (+) strand synthesis
   3986..4315    +  promoter       SV40 promoter: SV40 enhancer and early promoter
   4382..5173    +  CDS            neo: KKA2_KLEPN - Also known as kan, nptII. Experimental evidence at protein level: Swiss-Prot protein existence level 1. Resistance to kanamycin, neomycin, paromomycin, ribostamycin, butirosin and gentamicin B. From Klebsiella pneumoniae.
   5197..5355    +  CDS            ble (fragment): BLE_KLEPN - Experimental evidence at protein level: Swiss-Prot protein existence level 1. Binding protein with a strong affinity to the bleomycin family of antibiotics. Binds to CL990; an antimitotic-antibiotic compound. From Klebsiella pneumoniae.
   5350..5471    +  polyA_signal   SV40 poly(A) signal: SV40 polyadenylation signal
   5544..5560    -  protein_bind   lac operator: The lac repressor binds to the lac operator to inhibit transcription in E. coli. This inhibition can be relieved by adding lactose or isopropyl-β-D-thiogalactopyranoside (IPTG). lac repressor encoded by lacI
   5568..5598    -  promoter       lac promoter: promoter for the E. coli lac operon
   5613..5634    -  protein_bind   CAP binding site: CAP binding activates transcription in the presence of cAMP. E. coli catabolite activator protein
   5647..5739    -  CDS            lacI (fragment): lac repressor; lacI; The lac repressor binds to the lac operator to inhibit transcription in E. coli. This inhibition can be relieved by adding lactose or isopropyl-β-D-thiogalactopyranoside (IPTG).
   5922..6510    -  rep_origin     ori: high-copy-number ColE1/pMB1/pBR322/pUC origin of replication
   6681..7541    -  CDS            AmpR: β-lactamase; bla; confers resistance to ampicillin, carbenicillin, and related antibiotics
   7542..7646    -  promoter       AmpR promoter: bla
   7705..7757    -  misc_feature   bom (fragment): basis of mobility region from pBR322
>Addgene plasmid #120809 | H3S10ph biosensor | addgene full sequence | sequence record 235281 | Addgene NGS Result
GTAGTGCGCGAGCAAAATTTAAGCTACAACAAGGCAAGGCTTGACCGACAATTGCATGAAGAATCTGCTT
AGGGTTAGGCGTTTTGCGCTGCTTCGCGATGTACGGGCCAGATATACGCGTTGACATTGATTATTGACTA
GTTATTAATAGTAATCAATTACGGGGTCATTAGTTCATAGCCCATATATGGAGTTCCGCGTTACATAACT
TACGGTAAATGGCCCGCCTGGCTGACCGCCCAACGACCCCCGCCCATTGACGTCAATAATGACGTATGTT
CCCATAGTAACGCCAATAGGGACTTTCCATTGACGTCAATGGGTGGAGTATTTACGGTAAACTGCCCACT
TGGCAGTACATCAAGTGTATCATATGCCAAGTACGCCCCCTATTGACGTCAATGACGGTAAATGGCCCGC
CTGGCATTATGCCCAGTACATGACCTTATGGGACTTTCCTACTTGGCAGTACATCTACGTATTAGTCATC
GCTATTACCATGGTGATGCGGTTTTGGCAGTACATCAATGGGCGTGGATAGCGGTTTGACTCACGGGGAT
TTCCAAGTCTCCACCCCATTGACGTCAATGGGAGTTTGTTTTGGCACCAAAATCAACGGGACTTTCCAAA
ATGTCGTAACAACTCCGCCCCATTGACGCAAATGGGCGGTAGGCGTGTACGGTGGGAGGTCTATATAAGC
AGAGCTCTCTGGCTAACTAGAGAACCCACTGCTTACTGGCTTATCGAAATTAATACGACTCACTATAGGG
AGACCCAAGCTTGGCGCGCCGCCACC
[408 nt withheld, positions 797-1204]
CTAGCAAGCTTCGCCACCATGGTGAGCAAGGGCGAGGAGCTGTTCGGCGGGATCGTGCCCATCCTGGTCG
AGCTGGAGGGCGACGTAAACGGCCACAGGTTCAGCGTGTCCGGCGAGGGCGAGGGCGATGCCACCTACGG
CAAGCTGACCCTGAAGTTCATCTGCACCACCGGCAAGCTGCCCGTGCCCTGGCCCACCCTCGTGACCACC
CTGACCTGGGGCGTGCAGTGCTTCAGCCGCTACCCCGACCACATGAAGCAGCACGACTTCTTCAAGTCCG
TCATGCCCGAAGGCTACGTCCAGGAGCGTACCATCTTCTTCAAGGACGACGGCAACTACAAGACCCGCGC
CGAGGTGAAGTTCGAGGGCGACACCCTGGTGAACCGCATCGAGCTGAAGGGCATCGACTTCAAGGAGGAC
GGCAACATCCTGGGGCACAAGCTGGAGTACAACTACATCAGCCACAACGTCTATATCACCGCCGACAAGC
AGAAGAACGGCATCAAGGCCCACTTCAAGGCCCGCCACAACATCACGGACGGCAGCGTGCAGCTCGCCGA
CCACTACCAGCAGAACACCCCCATCGGCGACGGCCCCGTGATCCTGCCCGACAACCACTACCTGAGCACC
CAGTCCAAGCTGAGCAAAGACCCCAACGAGAAGCGCGATCACATGGTCCTGCTGGAGTTCGTGACCGCCG
CCGGGATCACTCACGGCATGGACGAGCTGTACAAGGCTGGTACCAAGGGTAATGGTAGGTTTTTAACTTT
AAAACCATTGCCTGACAGCATTATTCAAGAAAGCCTGGAGATTCAGCAAGGTGTGAATCCATTTTTCATT
GGTAGATCCGAGGATTGCAATTGTAAAATTGAAGACAGTAGGTTGTCTCGAGTTCATTGCTTCATTTTCA
AAAAGAGGCATGCTGTAGGCAAAAGCATGTATGAATCTCCGGCACAAGGTTTAGATGATATTTGGTATTG
CCACACCGGAACTAACGTGAGCTATTTAAATAATAACCGCATGATACAGGGTACGAAATTCCTTTTACAA
GACGGAGATGAAATCAAGATCATTTGGGATAAAAACAATAAATTTGTCATTGGCTTTAAAGTGGAAATTA
ACGATACTACAGGTCTGTTTAACGAGGGATTAGGTATGTTACAAGAACAAAGAGTAGTACTTAAGCAAAC
AGCCGAAGAAAAAGATTTGGTGAAAAAGTTAGGAGGATCCGGCGGCGCACGAGCAAAGCAGGCTGCCCGC
AAATCCGCAGGCGGTAAGGGTGGTTCCGGAGGAGTGAGCAAGGGCGAGGAGCTGTTCACCGGGGTGGTGC
CCATCCTGGTCGAGCTGGACGGCGACGTAAACGGCCACAAGTTCAGCGTGTCCGGCGAGGGCGAGGGCGA
TGCCACCTACGGCAAGCTGACCCTGAAGCTGCTCTGCACCACCGGCAAGCTGCCCGTGCCCTGGCCCACC
CTCGTGACCACCCTGGGCTACGGCCTGCAGTGCTTCGCCCGCTACCCCGACCACATGAAGCAGCACGACT
TCTTCAAGTCCGCCATGCCCGAAGGCTACGTCCAGGAGCGCACCATCTTCTTCAAGGACGACGGCAACTA
CAAGACCCGCGCCGAGGTGAAGTTCGAGGGCGACACCCTGGTGAACCGCATCGAGCTGAAGGGCATCGAC
TTCAAGGAGGACGGCAACATCCTGGGGCACAAGCTGGAGTACAACTACAACAGCCACAACGTCTATATCA
CCGCCGACAAGCAGAAGAACGGCATCAAGGCCAACTTCAAGATCCGCCACAACATCGAGGACGGCGGCGT
GCAGCTCGCCGACCACTACCAGCAGAACACCCCCATCGGCGACGGCCCCGTGCTGCTGCCCGACAACCAC
TACCTGAGCTACCAGTCCGCCCTGTTCAAAGACCCCAACGAGAAGCGCGATCACATGGTCCTGCTGGAGT
TCCTGACCGCCGCCGGGATCACTGAAGGCATGAACGAGCTGTACAAGTAATCTAGAGGGCCCTATTCTAT
AGTGTCACCTAAATGCTAGAGCTCGCTGATCAGCCTCGACTGTGCCTTCTAGTTGCCAGCCATCTGTTGT
TTGCCCCTCCCCCGTGCCTTCCTTGACCCTGGAAGGTGCCACTCCCACTGTCCTTTCCTAATAAAATGAG
GAAATTGCATCGCATTGTCTGAGTAGGTGTCATTCTATTCTGGGGGGTGGGGTGGGGCAGGACAGCAAGG
GGGAGGATTGGGAAGACAATAGCAGGCATGCTGGGGATGCGGTGGGCTCTATGGCTTCTGAGGCGGAAAG
AACCAGCTGGGGCTCTAGGGGGTATCCCC
[124 nt withheld, positions 3544-3667]
C
[91 nt withheld, positions 3669-3759]
A
[49 nt withheld, positions 3761-3809]
CCTTTGACGTTGGAGTCCACGTTCTTT
[37 nt withheld, positions 3837-3873]
ACCCTATCTCGGTCTATTCTTTTGATTTATAAGGGATTTTGCCGATTTCGGCCTATTGGTTAAAAAATGA
GCTGATTTAACAAAAATTTAACGCGAATTAATTCTGTGGAATGTGTGTCAGTTAGGGTGTGGAAAGTCCC
CAGGCTCCCCAGCAGGCAGAAGTATGCAAAGCATGCATCTCAATTAGTCAGCAACCAGGTGTGGAAAGTC
CCCAGGCTCCCCAGCAGGCAGAAGTATGCAAAGCATGCATCTCAATTAGTCAGCAACCATAGTCCCGCCC
CTAACTCCGCCCATCCCGCCCCTAACTCCGCCCAGTTCCGCCCATTCTCCGCCCCATGGCTGACTAATTT
TTTTTATTTATGCAGAGGCCGAGGCCGCCTCTGCCTCTGAGCTATTCCAGAAGTAGTGAGGAGGCTTTTT
TGGAGGCCTAGGCTTTTGCAAAAAGCTCCCGGGAGCTTGTATATCCATTTTCGGATCTGATCAAGAGACA
GGATGAGGATCGTTTCGCATGATTGAACAAGATGGATTGCACGCAGGTTCTCCGGCCGCTTGGGTGGAGA
GGCTATTCGGCTATGACTGGGCACAACAGACAATCGGCTGCTCTGATGCCGCCGTGTTCCGGCTGTCAGC
GCAGGGGCGCCCGGTTCTTTTTGTCAAGACCGACCTGTCCGGTGCCCTGAATGAACTGCAGGACGAGGCA
GCGCGGCTATCGTGGCTGGCCACGACGGGCGTTCCTTGCGCAGCTGTGCTCGACGTTGTCACTGAAGCGG
GAAGGGACTGGCTGCTATTGGGCGAAGTGCCGGGGCAGGATCTCCTGTCATCTCACCTTGCTCCTGCCGA
GAAAGTATCCATCATGGCTGATGCAATGCGGCGGCTGCATACGCTTGATCCGGCTACCTGCCCATTCGAC
CACCAAGCGAAACATCGCATCGAGCGAGCACGTACTCGGATGGAAGCCGGTCTTGTCGATCAGGATGATC
TGGACGAAGAGCATCAGGGGCTCGCGCCAGCCGAACTGTTCGCCAGGCTCAAGGCGCGCATGCCCGACGG
CGAGGATCTCGTCGTGACCCATGGCGATGCCTGCTTGCCGAATATCATGGTGGAAAATGGCCGCTTTTCT
GGATTCATCGACTGTGGCCGGCTGGGTGTGGCGGACCGCTATCAGGACATAGCGTTGGCTACCCGTGATA
TTGCTGAAGAGCTTGGCGGCGAATGGGCTGACCGCTTCCTCGTGCTTTACGGTATCGCCGCTCCCGATTC
GCAGCGCATCGCCTTCTATCGCCTTCTTGACGAGTTCTTCTGAGCGGGACTCTGGGGTTCGAAATGACCG
ACCAAGCGACGCCCAACCTGCCATCACGAGATTTCGATTCCACCGCCGCCTTCTATGAAAGGTTGGGCTT
CGGAATCGTTTTCCGGGACGCCGGCTGGATGATCCTCCAGCGCGGGGATCTCATGCTGGAGTTCTTCGCC
CACCCCAACTTGTTTATTGCAGCTTATAATGGTTACAAATAAAGCAATAGCATCACAAATTTCACAAATA
AAGCATTTTTTTCACTGCATTCTAGTTGTGGTTTGTCCAAACTCATCAATGTATCTTATCATGTCTGTAT
ACCGTCGACCTCTAGCTAGAGCTTGGCGTAATCATGGTCATAGCTGTTTCCTGTGTGAAATTGTTATCCG
CTCACAATTCCACACAACATACGAGCCGGAAGCATAAAGTGTAAAGCCTGGGGTGCCTAATGAGTGAGCT
AACTCACATTAATTGCGTTGCGCTCACTGCCCGCTTTCCAGTCGGGAAACCTGTCGTGCCAGCTGCATTA
ATGAATCGGCCAACGCGCGGGGAGAGGCGGTTTGCGTATTGGGCGCTCTTCCGCTTCCTCGCTCACTGAC
TCGCTGCGCTCGGTCGTTCGGCTGCGGCGAGCGGTATCAGCTCACTCAAAGGCGGTAATACGGTTATCCA
CAGAATCAGGGGATAACGCAGGAAAGAACATGTGAGCAAAAGGCCAGCAAAAGGCCAGGAACCGTAAAAA
GGCCGCGTTGCTGGCGTTTTTCCATAGGCTCCGCCCCCCTGACGAGCATCACAAAAATCGACGCTCAAGT
CAGAGGTGGCGAAACCCGACAGGACTATAAAGATACCAGGCGTTTCCCCCTGGAAGCTCCCTCGTGCGCT
CTCCTGTTCCGACCCTGCCGCTTACCGGATACCTGTCCGCCTTTCTCCCTTCGGGAAGCGTGGCGCTTTC
TCATAGCTCACGCTGTAGGTATCTCAGTTCGGTGTAGGTCGTTCGCTCCAAGCTGGGCTGTGTGCACGAA
CCCCCCGTTCAGCCCGACCGCTGCGCCTTATCCGGTAACTATCGTCTTGAGTCCAACCCGGTAAGACACG
ACTTATCGCCACTGGCAGCAGCCACTGGTAACAGGATTAGCAGAGCGAGGTATGTAGGCGGTGCTACAGA
GTTCTTGAAGTGGTGGCCTAACTACGGCTACACTAGAAGAACAGTATTTGGTATCTGCGCTCTGCTGAAG
CCAGTTACCTTCGGAAAAAGAGTTGGTAGCTCTTGATCCGGCAAACAAACCACCGCTGGTAGCGGTGGTT
TTTTTGTTTGCAAGCAGCAGATTACGCGCAGAAAAAAAGGATCTCAAGAAGATCCTTTGATCTTTTCTAC
GGGGTCTGACGCTCAGTGGAACGAAAACTCACGTTAAGGGATTTTGGTCATGAGATTATCAAAAAGGATC
TTCACCTAGATCCTTTTAAATTAAAAATGAAGTTTTAAATCAATCTAAAGTATATATGAGTAAACTTGGT
CTGACAGTTACCAATGCTTAATCAGTGAGGCACCTATCTCAGCGATCTGTCTATTTCGTTCATCCATAGT
TGCCTGACTCCCCGTCGTGTAGATAACTACGATACGGGAGGGCTTACCATCTGGCCCCAGTGCTGCAATG
ATACCGCGAGACCCACGCTCACCGGCTCCAGATTTATCAGCAATAAACCAGCCAGCCGGAAGGGCCGAGC
GCAGAAGTGGTCCTGCAACTTTATCCGCCTCCATCCAGTCTATTAATTGTTGCCGGGAAGCTAGAGTAAG
TAGTTCGCCAGTTAATAGTTTGCGCAACGTTGTTGCCATTGCTACAGGCATCGTGGTGTCACGCTCGTCG
TTTGGTATGGCTTCATTCAGCTCCGGTTCCCAACGATCAAGGCGAGTTACATGATCCCCCATGTTGTGCA
AAAAAGCGGTTAGCTCCTTCGGTCCTCCGATCGTTGTCAGAAGTAAGTTGGCCGCAGTGTTATCACTCAT
GGTTATGGCAGCACTGCATAATTCTCTTACTGTCATGCCATCCGTAAGATGCTTTTCTGTGACTGGTGAG
TACTCAACCAAGTCATTCTGAGAATAGTGTATGCGGCGACCGAGTTGCTCTTGCCCGGCGTCAATACGGG
ATAATACCGCGCCACATAGCAGAACTTTAAAAGTGCTCATCATTGGAAAACGTTCTTCGGGGCGAAAACT
CTCAAGGATCTTACCGCTGTTGAGATCCAGTTCGATGTAACCCACTCGTGCACCCAACTGATCTTCAGCA
TCTTTTACTTTCACCAGCGTTTCTGGGTGAGCAAAAACAGGAAGGCAAAATGCCGCAAAAAAGGGAATAA
GGGCGACACGGAAATGTTGAATACTCATACTCTTCCTTTTTCAATATTATTGAAGCATTTATCAGGGTTA
TTGTCTCATGAGCGGATACATATTTGAATGTATTTAGAAAAATAAACAAATAGGGGTTCCGCGCACATTT
CCCCGAAAAGTGCCACCTGACGTCGACGGATCGGGAGATCTCCCGATCCCCTATGGTGCACTCTCAGTAC
AATCTGCTCTGATGCCGCATAGTTAAGCCAGTATCTGCTCCCTGCTTGTGTGTTGGAGGTCGCTGA
